Addgene plasmid #221468: pLX311_CdTag-HA_EmptyVector
Purpose: (Empty Backbone) Gateway backbone for C-terminal dTag cloning
Depositing lab: Matthew Meyerson. Depositing organization: Broad Institute. Publication: Dosage amplification dictates oncogenic regulation by the NKX2-1 lineage factor in lung adenocarcinoma. Pulice JL, Meyerson M. bioRxiv [Preprint]. 2023 Oct 27:2023.10.26.563996. doi: 10.1101/2023.10.26.563996. PubMed 37994369.
Backbone
  Vector backbone: pLEX_305-C-dTAG
  Backbone manufacturer: Addgene #91798
  Backbone size (bp): 9621
  Vector type: Mammalian Expression, Lentiviral
  Selectable markers: Blasticidin
  Tag / fusion protein: FKBP F36V (C terminal on backbone)
Growth in bacteria
  Bacterial resistance: Chloramphenicol and Ampicillin, 25 & 100 μg/mL
  Growth temperature: 30°C
  Growth strain: ccdB Survival
  Copy number: High Copy
Gene/Insert
  Gene/Insert name: None
  Tag / fusion protein: FKBP F36V (C terminal on backbone)
Terms and licenses: Academic/Nonprofit Terms; Industry Terms: Not Available to Industry
How to cite: pLX311_CdTag-HA_EmptyVector was a gift from Matthew Meyerson (Addgene plasmid # 221468 ; http://n2t.net/addgene:221468 ; RRID:Addgene_221468)
