[The description below was written by a language model from this plasmid's Addgene catalogue record and pLannotate feature annotations shown in this document.]
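Description:
pLX311_CdTag-HA_EmptyVector is an empty Gateway destination vector for third-generation, self-inactivating HIV-1 lentiviral delivery into mammalian cells, derived from pLEX_305-C-dTAG and intended for building C-terminal dTAG fusions. Viral genomic RNA is driven by an RSV promoter fused to a truncated 5' LTR, followed by the Ψ packaging signal, a gag fragment, the RRE, a cPPT/CTS, a WPRE and a ΔU3 3' LTR. Within the proviral region an SV40 early promoter drives blasticidin S deaminase for selection of transduced cells, and a separate EF-1α promoter drives the Gateway cassette. In bacteria the plasmid is maintained by a high-copy ColE1/pUC origin with ampicillin resistance, and it also carries an f1 origin.

The cassette between attR1 and attR2 contains the chloramphenicol resistance gene and the ccdB toxin, which is why the plasmid is propagated in a ccdB-tolerant strain under dual chloramphenicol and ampicillin selection. An LR reaction with an entry clone replaces this cassette with an open reading frame, which must lack a stop codon and be in frame to read through attR2-derived sequence into the downstream FKBP12 F36V domain. This domain binds synthetic dTAG ligands that do not bind wild-type FKBP, allowing ligand-induced targeted degradation of the fusion protein. The name indicates an HA epitope, but no HA tag is annotated in the feature table.

The main sequence record is 10,192 nt, somewhat larger than the listed backbone size. A second, 2,009 nt record shows only the ori and lac region plus an IS1 bacterial insertion element. It does not represent the full construct and may reflect a rearranged minor species in the sequenced preparation.
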