Features (pLannotate 1.2.2; 7 found; start..end, strand, type, name):
     46..813     +  mobile_element IS1: prokaryotic transposable element IS1
    990..1578    +  rep_origin     ori: high-copy-number ColE1/pMB1/pBR322/pUC origin of replication
   1761..1853    +  CDS            lacI (fragment): lac repressor; lacI; The lac repressor binds to the lac operator to inhibit transcription in E. coli. This inhibition can be relieved by adding lactose or isopropyl-β-D-thiogalactopyranoside (IPTG).
   1866..1887    +  protein_bind   CAP binding site: CAP binding activates transcription in the presence of cAMP. E. coli catabolite activator protein
   1902..1932    +  promoter       lac promoter: promoter for the E. coli lac operon
   1940..1956    +  protein_bind   lac operator: The lac repressor binds to the lac operator to inhibit transcription in E. coli. This inhibition can be relieved by adding lactose or isopropyl-β-D-thiogalactopyranoside (IPTG). lac repressor encoded by lacI
   2001..10      +  promoter       T3 promoter (across the origin): promoter for bacteriophage T3 RNA polymerase
>Addgene plasmid #221468 | pLX311_CdTag-HA_EmptyVector | addgene full sequence | sequence record 440247 | Addgene NGS Result
TCACTAAAGGGAACAAAAGCTGGAGCTGCAAGCTTAATGTAGTCTGGTGATGCTGCCAACTTACTGATTT
AGTGTATGATGGTGTTTTTGAGGTGCTCCAGTGGCTTCTGTTTCTATCAGCTGTCCCTCCTGTTCAGCTA
CTGACGGGGTGGTGCGTAACGGCAAAAGCACCGCCGGACATCAGCGCTATCTCTGCTCTCACTGCCGTAA
AACATGGCAACTGCAGTTCACTTACACCGCTTCTCAACCCGGTACGCACCAGAAAATCATTGATATGGCC
ATGAATGGCGTTGGATGCCGGGCAACAGCCCGCATTATGGGCGTTGGCCTCAACACGATTTTACGTCACT
TAAAAAACTCAGGCCGCAGTCGGTAACCTCGCGCATACAGCCGGGCAGTGACGTCATCGTCTGCGCGGAA
ATGGACGAACAGTGGGGCTATGTCGGGGCTAAATCGCGCCAGCGCTGGCTGTTTTACGCGTATGACAGTC
TCCGGAAGACGGTTGTTGCGCACGTATTCGGTGAACGCACTATGGCGACGCTGGGGCGTCTTATGAGCCT
GCTGTCACCCTTTGACGTGGTGATATGGATGACGGATGGCTGGCCGCTGTATGAATCCCGCCTGAAGGGA
AAGCTGCACGTAATCAGCAAGCGATATACGCAGCGAATTGAGCGGCATAACCTGAATCTGAGGCAGCACC
TGGCACGGCTGGGACGGAAGTCGCTGTCGTTCTCAAAATCGGTGGAGCTGCATGACAAAGTCATCGGGCA
TTATCTGAACATAAAACACTATCAATAAGTTGGAGTCATTACCTGGTAACTGTCAGACCAAGTTTACTCA
TATATACTTTAGATTGATTTAAAACTTCATTTTTAATTTAAAAGGATCTAGGTGAAGATCCTTTTTGATA
ATCTCATGACCAAAATCCCTTAACGTGAGTTTTCGTTCCACTGAGCGTCAGACCCCGTAGAAAAGATCAA
AGGATCTTCTTGAGATCCTTTTTTTCTGCGCGTAATCTGCTGCTTGCAAACAAAAAAACCACCGCTACCA
GCGGTGGTTTGTTTGCCGGATCAAGAGCTACCAACTCTTTTTCCGAAGGTAACTGGCTTCAGCAGAGCGC
AGATACCAAATACTGTTCTTCTAGTGTAGCCGTAGTTAGGCCACCACTTCAAGAACTCTGTAGCACCGCC
TACATACCTCGCTCTGCTAATCCTGTTACCAGTGGCTGCTGCCAGTGGCGATAAGTCGTGTCTTACCGGG
TTGGACTCAAGACGATAGTTACCGGATAAGGCGCAGCGGTCGGGCTGAACGGGGGGTTCGTGCACACAGC
CCAGCTTGGAGCGAACGACCTACACCGAACTGAGATACCTACAGCGTGAGCTATGAGAAAGCGCCACGCT
TCCCGAAGGGAGAAAGGCGGACAGGTATCCGGTAAGCGGCAGGGTCGGAACAGGAGAGCGCACGAGGGAG
CTTCCAGGGGGAAACGCCTGGTATCTTTATAGTCCTGTCGGGTTTCGCCACCTCTGACTTGAGCGTCGAT
TTTTGTGATGCTCGTCAGGGGGGCGGAGCCTATGGAAAAACGCCAGCAACGCGGCCTTTTTACGGTTCCT
GGCCTTTTGCTGGCCTTTTGCTCACATGTTCTTTCCTGCGTTATCCCCTGATTCTGTGGATAACCGTATT
ACCGCCTTTGAGTGAGCTGATACCGCTCGCCGCAGCCGAACGACCGAGCGCAGCGAGTCAGTGAGCGAGG
AAGCGGAAGAGCGCCCAATACGCAAACCGCCTCTCCCCGCGCGTTGGCCGATTCATTAATGCAGCTGGCA
CGACAGGTTTCCCGACTGGAAAGCGGGCAGTGAGCGCAACGCAATTAATGTGAGTTAGCTCACTCATTAG
GCACCCCAGGCTTTACACTTTATGCTTCCGGCTCGTATGTTGTGTGGAATTGTGAGCGGATAACAATTTC
ACACAGGAAACAGCTATGACCATGATTACGCCAAGCGCGCAATTAACCC
