Features (pLannotate 1.2.2; 37 found; start..end, strand, type, name):
      1..227     +  promoter       RSV promoter: Rous sarcoma virus enhancer/promoter
    228..408     +  LTR            5' LTR (truncated): truncated 5' long terminal repeat (LTR) from HIV-1
    455..580     +  misc_feature   HIV-1 Ψ: packaging signal of human immunodeficiency virus type 1
    564..927     +  CDS            HIV-1 gag (fragment): gag protein from human immunodeficiency virus 1; gag
   1073..1306    +  misc_feature   RRE: The Rev response element (RRE) of HIV-1 allows for Rev-dependent mRNA export from the nucleus to the cytoplasm.
   1683..1709    +  CDS            Rev (fragment): human immunodeficiency virus 1 (HIV-1) Rev protein; rev; enhances nuclear export of unspliced and incompletely spliced viral mRNAs
   1716..1739    +  promoter       SV40 promoter (fragment): SV40 early promoter
   1740..1811    +  promoter       SV40 promoter (fragment): SV40 enhancer and early promoter
   1835..1970    +  rep_origin     SV40 ori: SV40 origin of replication
   2006..2401    +  CDS            BSD: blasticidin S deaminase; Aspergillus terreus BSD; confers resistance to blasticidin
   2475..2592    +  misc_feature   cPPT/CTS: central polypurine tract and central termination sequence of HIV-1
   2657..2723    +  CDS            small t antigen (fragment): SV40 (simian virus 40) small t antigen
   2730..3908    +  promoter       EF-1α promoter: strong constitutive promoter for human elongation factor EF-1α
   3928..4052    +  protein_bind   attR1: mutant version of attR; recombination site for the Gateway® LR reaction LR Clonase™
   4077..4107    +  promoter       lac UV5 promoter: E. coli lac promoter with an "up" mutation
   4131..4160    +  promoter       cat promoter (fragment): promoter of the E. coli cat gene encoding chloramphenicol acetyltransferase
   4161..4820    +  CDS            CmR: chloramphenicol acetyltransferase; cat; confers resistance to chloramphenicol
   4999..5157    +  CDS            ccdA (fragment): CCDA_ECO57 - Also known as H, letA. Experimental evidence at protein level: Swiss-Prot protein existence level 1. Antitoxin component of a type II toxin-antitoxin (TA) system which inhibits the post-segregational killing (PSK) of plasmid-free cells, also referred to as a plasmid addiction system. Binds to and blocks the activity of CcdB; will also remove bound CcdB protein from the CcdB-GyrA complex by forming a CcdA-CcdB complex, a process termed rejuvenation. Functions as a transcriptional corepressor for the ccdAB operon, repression also requires CcdB (By similarity). From Escherichia coli
   5162..5464    +  CDS            ccdB: CCDB_ECOLI - Also known as G, letB, letD. Experimental evidence at protein level: Swiss-Prot protein existence level 1. Toxic component of a type II toxin-antitoxin (TA) system, functioning in plasmid maintainence. Responsible for the post- segregational killing (PSK) of plasmid-free cells, also referred to as a plasmid addiction system. Half-life of over 2 hours. Cell killing by CcdB is accompanied by filamentation, defects in chromosome and plasmid segregation, defects in cell division, formation of anucleate cells, decreased DNA synthesis and plasmid loss. Interferes with the activity of DN
   5508..5632    -  protein_bind   attR2: mutant version of attR; recombination site for the Gateway® LR reaction LR Clonase™
   5640..5960    +  CDS            DmrB: F36V mutant of FK506-binding protein FKBP12 binds synthetic ligands that do not bind wild-type FKBP
   6045..6633    +  misc_feature   WPRE: woodchuck hepatitis virus posttranscriptional regulatory element
   6684..6703    +  misc_feature   cPPT/CTS (fragment): central polypurine tract and central termination sequence of HIV-1
   6705..6938    +  LTR            3' LTR (ΔU3): self-inactivating 3' long terminal repeat (LTR) from HIV-1
   7016..7137    +  polyA_signal   SV40 poly(A) signal: SV40 polyadenylation signal
   7177..7312    +  rep_origin     SV40 ori: SV40 origin of replication
   7333..7351    -  promoter       T7 promoter: promoter for bacteriophage T7 RNA polymerase
   7359..7514    +  CDS            lacZα (fragment): LacZα fragment of β-galactosidase; lacZ fragment
   7519..7947    +  rep_origin     f1 ori (sequence partly withheld): f1 bacteriophage origin of replication; arrow indicates direction of (+) strand synthesis
   8000..8104    +  promoter       AmpR promoter: bla
   8105..8965    +  CDS            AmpR: β-lactamase; bla; confers resistance to ampicillin, carbenicillin, and related antibiotics
   9136..9724    +  rep_origin     ori: high-copy-number ColE1/pMB1/pBR322/pUC origin of replication
   9907..9999    +  CDS            lacI (fragment): lac repressor; lacI; The lac repressor binds to the lac operator to inhibit transcription in E. coli. This inhibition can be relieved by adding lactose or isopropyl-β-D-thiogalactopyranoside (IPTG).
  10012..10033   +  protein_bind   CAP binding site: CAP binding activates transcription in the presence of cAMP. E. coli catabolite activator protein
  10048..10078   +  promoter       lac promoter: promoter for the E. coli lac operon
  10086..10102   +  protein_bind   lac operator: The lac repressor binds to the lac operator to inhibit transcription in E. coli. This inhibition can be relieved by adding lactose or isopropyl-β-D-thiogalactopyranoside (IPTG). lac repressor encoded by lacI
  10147..10165   +  promoter       T3 promoter: promoter for bacteriophage T3 RNA polymerase
>Addgene plasmid #221468 | pLX311_CdTag-HA_EmptyVector | addgene full sequence | sequence record 442837 | Addgene NGS Result
TGTAGTCTTATGCAATACTCTTGTAGTCTTGCAACATGGTAACGATGAGTTAGCAACATGCCTTACAAGG
AGAGAAAAAGCACCGTGCATGCCGATTGGTGGAAGTAAGGTGGTACGATCGTGCCTTATTAGGAAGGCAA
CAGACGGGTCTGACATGGATTGGACGAACCACTGAATTGCCGCATTGCAGAGATATTGTATTTAAGTGCC
TAGCTCGATACATAAACGGGTCTCTCTGGTTAGACCAGATCTGAGCCTGGGAGCTCTCTGGCTAACTAGG
GAACCCACTGCTTAAGCCTCAATAAAGCTTGCCTTGAGTGCTTCAAGTAGTGTGTGCCCGTCTGTTGTGT
GACTCTGGTAACTAGAGATCCCTCAGACCCTTTTAGTCAGTGTGGAAAATCTCTAGCAGTGGCGCCCGAA
CAGGGACTTGAAAGCGAAAGGGAAACCAGAGGAGCTCTCTCGACGCAGGACTCGGCTTGCTGAAGCGCGC
ACGGCAAGAGGCGAGGGGCGGCGACTGGTGAGTACGCCAAAAATTTTGACTAGCGGAGGCTAGAAGGAGA
GAGATGGGTGCGAGAGCGTCAGTATTAAGCGGGGGAGAATTAGATCGCGATGGGAAAAAATTCGGTTAAG
GCCAGGGGGAAAGAAAAAATATAAATTAAAACATATAGTATGGGCAAGCAGGGAGCTAGAACGATTCGCA
GTTAATCCTGGCCTGTTAGAAACATCAGAAGGCTGTAGACAAATACTGGGACAGCTACAACCATCCCTTC
AGACAGGATCAGAAGAACTTAGATCATTATATAATACAGTAGCAACCCTCTATTGTGTGCATCAAAGGAT
AGAGATAAAAGACACCAAGGAAGCTTTAGACAAGATAGAGGAAGAGCAAAACAAAAGTAAGACCACCGCA
CAGCAAGCGGCCGCTGATCTTCAGACCTGGAGGAGGAGATATGAGGGACAATTGGAGAAGTGAATTATAT
AAATATAAAGTAGTAAAAATTGAACCATTAGGAGTAGCACCCACCAAGGCAAAGAGAAGAGTGGTGCAGA
GAGAAAAAAGAGCAGTGGGAATAGGAGCTTTGTTCCTTGGGTTCTTGGGAGCAGCAGGAAGCACTATGGG
CGCAGCGTCAATGACGCTGACGGTACAGGCCAGACAATTATTGTCTGGTATAGTGCAGCAGCAGAACAAT
TTGCTGAGGGCTATTGAGGCGCAACAGCATCTGTTGCAACTCACAGTCTGGGGCATCAAGCAGCTCCAGG
CAAGAATCCTGGCTGTGGAAAGATACCTAAAGGATCAACAGCTCCTGGGGATTTGGGGTTGCTCTGGAAA
ACTCATTTGCACCACTGCTGTGCCTTGGAATGCTAGTTGGAGTAATAAATCTCTGGAACAGATTTGGAAT
CACACGACCTGGATGGAGTGGGACAGAGAAATTAACAATTACACAAGCTTAATACACTCCTTAATTGAAG
AATCGCAAAACCAGCAAGAAAAGAATGAACAAGAATTATTGGAATTAGATAAATGGGCAAGTTTGTGGAA
TTGGTTTAACATAACAAATTGGCTGTGGTATATAAAATTATTCATAATGATAGTAGGAGGCTTGGTAGGT
TTAAGAATAGTTTTTGCTGTACTTTCTATAGTGAATAGAGTTAGGCAGGGATATTCACCATTATCGTTTC
AGACCCACCTCCCAACCCCGAGGGGACCCATGCATTGCATCTCAATTAGTCAGCAACCAGGTGTGGAAAG
TCCCCAGGCTCCCCAGCAGGCAGAAGTATGCAAAGCATGCGTCTCAATTAGTCAGCAACCATAGTCCCGC
CCCTAACTCCGCCCATCCCGCCCCTAACTCCGCCCAGTTCCGCCCATTCTCCGCCCCATGGCTGACTAAT
TTTTTTTATTTATGCAGAGGCCGAGGCCGCCTCGGCCTCTGAGCTATTCCAGAAGTAGTGAGGAGGCTTT
TTTGGAGGCCTAGGCTTTTGCAAAAAGCTTTCTAGAGGTACCACCATGGCCAAGCCTTTGTCTCAAGAAG
AATCCACCCTCATTGAAAGAGCAACGGCTACAATCAACAGCATCCCCATCTCTGAAGACTACAGCGTCGC
CAGCGCAGCTCTCTCTAGCGACGGCCGCATCTTCACTGGTGTCAATGTATATCATTTTACTGGGGGACCT
TGTGCAGAACTCGTGGTGCTGGGCACTGCTGCTGCTGCGGCAGCTGGCAACCTGACTTGTATCGTCGCGA
TCGGAAATGAGAACAGGGGCATCTTGAGCCCCTGCGGACGGTGCCGACAGGTGCTTCTCGATCTGCATCC
TGGGATCAAAGCCATAGTGAAGGACAGTGATGGACAGCCGACGGCAGTTGGGATTCGTGAATTGCTGCCC
TCTGGTTATGTGTGGGAGGGCCTGCAGCTGCAGTAGTAAGGCGCGCCGTTAACGAATTCTAGATCTTGAG
ACAAATGGCAGTATTCATCCACAATTTTAAAAGAAAAGGGGGGATTGGGGGGTACAGTGCAGGGGAAAGA
ATAGTAGACATAATAGCAACAGACATACAAACTAAAGAATTACAAAAACAAATTACAAAAATTCAAAATT
TTCGGGTTTATTACAGGGACAGCAGAGATCCACTTTGGCGCCGGCTCGAGGCCTGCAGGTGCAAAGATGG
ATAAAGTTTTAAACAGAGAGGAATCTTTGCAGCTAATGGACCTTCTAGGTCTTGAAAGGAGTGGGAATTG
GCTCCGGTGCCCGTCAGTGGGCAGAGCGCACATCGCCCACAGTCCCCGAGAAGTTGGGGGGAGGGGTCGG
CAATTGAACCGGTGCCTAGAGAAGGTGGCGCGGGGTAAACTGGGAAAGTGATGTCGTGTACTGGCTCCGC
CTTTTTCCCGAGGGTGGGGGAGAACCGTATATAAGTGCAGTAGTCGCCGTGAACGTTCTTTTTCGCAACG
GGTTTGCCGCCAGAACACAGGTAAGTGCCGTGTGTGGTTCCCGCGGGCCTGGCCTCTTTACGGGTTATGG
CCCTTGCGTGCCTTGAATTACTTCCACCTGGCTGCAGTACGTGATTCTTGATCCCGAGCTTCGGGTTGGA
AGTGGGTGGGAGAGTTCGAGGCCTTGCGCTTAAGGAGCCCCTTCGCCTCGTGCTTGAGTTGAGGCCTGGC
CTGGGCGCTGGGGCCGCCGCGTGCGAATCTGGTGGCACCTTCGCGCCTGTCTCGCTGCTTTCGATAAGTC
TCTAGCCATTTAAAATTTTTGATGACCTGCTGCGACGCTTTTTTTCTGGCAAGATAGTCTTGTAAATGCG
GGCCAAGATCTGCACACTGGTATTTCGGTTTTTGGGGCCGCGGGCGGCGACGGGGCCCGTGCGTCCCAGC
GCACATGTTCGGCGAGGCGGGGCCTGCGAGCGCGGCCACCGAGAATCGGACGGGGGTAGTCTCAAGCTGG
CCGGCCTGCTCTGGTGCCTGGCCTCGCGCCGCCGTGTATCGCCCCGCCCTGGGCGGCAAGGCTGGCCCGG
TCGGCACCAGTTGCGTGAGCGGAAAGATGGCCGCTTCCCGGCCCTGCTGCAGGGAGCTCAAAATGGAGGA
CGCGGCGCTCGGGAGAGCGGGCGGGTGAGTCACCCACACAAAGGAAAAGGGCCTTTCCGTCCTCAGCCGT
CGCTTCATGTGACTCCACGGAGTACCGGGCGCCGTCCAGGCACCTCGATTAGTTCTCGAGCTTTTGGAGT
ACGTCGTCTTTAGGTTGGGGGGAGGGGTTTTATGCGATGGAGTTTCCCCACACTGAGTGGGTGGAGACTG
AAGTTAGGCCAGCTTGGCACTTGATGTAATTCTCCTTGGAATTTGCCCTTTTTGAGTTTGGATCTTGGTT
CATTCTCAAGCCTCAGACAGTGGTTCAAAGTTTTTTTCTTCCATTTCAGGTGTCGTGAGGCTAGCATCGA
TTGATCAACAAGTTTGTACAAAAAAGCTGAACGAGAAACGTAAAATGATATAAATATCAATATATTAAAT
TAGATTTTGCATAAAAAACAGACTACATAATACTGTAAAACACAACATATCCAGTCACTATGGCGGCCGC
ATTAGGCACCCCAGGCTTTACACTTTATGCTTCCGGCTCGTATAATGTGTGGATTTTGAGTTAGGATCCG
TCGAGATTTTCAGGAGCTAAGGAAGCTAAAATGGAGAAAAAAATCACTGGATATACCACCGTTGATATAT
CCCAATGGCATCGTAAAGAACATTTTGAGGCATTTCAGTCAGTTGCTCAATGTACCTATAACCAGACCGT
TCAGCTGGATATTACGGCCTTTTTAAAGACCGTAAAGAAAAATAAGCACAAGTTTTATCCGGCCTTTATT
CACATTCTTGCCCGCCTGATGAATGCTCATCCGGAATTCCGTATGGCAATGAAAGACGGTGAGCTGGTGA
TATGGGATAGTGTTCACCCTTGTTACACCGTTTTCCATGAGCAAACTGAAACGTTTTCATCGCTCTGGAG
TGAATACCACGACGATTTCCGGCAGTTTCTACACATATATTCGCAAGATGTGGCGTGTTACGGTGAAAAC
CTGGCCTATTTCCCTAAAGGGTTTATTGAGAATATGTTTTTCGTCTCAGCCAATCCCTGGGTGAGTTTCA
CCAGTTTTGATTTAAACGTGGCCAATATGGACAACTTCTTCGCCCCCGTTTTCACCATGGGCAAATATTA
TACGCAAGGCGACAAGGTGCTGATGCCGCTGGCGATTCAGGTTCATCATGCCGTTTGTGATGGCTTCCAT
GTCGGCAGAATGCTTAATGAATTACAACAGTACTGCGATGAGTGGCAGGGCGGGGCGTAAAGATCTGGAT
CCGGCTTACTAAAAGCCAGATAACAGTATGCGTATTTGCGCGCTGATTTTTGCGGTATAAGAATATATAC
TGATATGTATACCCGAAGTATGTCAAAAAGAGGTATGCTATGAAGCAGCGTATTACAGTGACAGTTGACA
GCGACAGCTATCAGTTGCTCAAGGCATATATGATGTCAATATCTCCGGTCTGGTAAGCACAACCATGCAG
AATGAAGCCCGTCGTCTGCGTGCCGAACGCTGGAAAGCGGAAAATCAGGAAGGGATGGCTGAGGTCGCCC
GGTTTATTGAAATGAACGGCTCTTTTGCTGACGAGAACAGGGGCTGGTGAAATGCAGTTTAAGGTTTACA
CCTATAAAAGAGAGAGCCGTTATCGTCTGTTTGTGGATGTACAGAGTGATATTATTGACACGCCCGGGCG
ACGGATGGTGATCCCCCTGGCCAGTGCACGTCTGCTGTCAGATAAAGTCTCCCGTGAACTTTACCCGGTG
GTGCATATCGGGGATGAAAGCTGGCGCATGATGACCACCGATATGGCCAGTGTGCCGGTCTCCGTTATCG
GGGAAGAAGTGGCTGATCTCAGCCACCGCGAAAATGACATCAAAAACGCCATTAACCTGATGTTCTGGGG
AATATAAATGTCAGGCTCCCTTATACACAGCCAGTCTGCAGGTCGACCATAGTGACTGGATATGTTGTGT
TTTACAGTATTATGTAGTCTGTTTTTTATGCAAAATCTAATTTAATATATTGATATTTATATCATTTTAC
GTTTCTCGTTCAGCTTTCTTGTACAAAGTGGTTACCGGTGGAGTGCAGGTGGAAACCATCTCCCCAGGAG
ACGGGCGCACCTTCCCCAAGCGCGGCCAGACCTGCGTGGTGCACTACACCGGGATGCTTGAAGATGGAAA
GAAAGTTGATTCCTCCCGGGACAGAAACAAGCCCTTTAAGTTTATGCTAGGCAAGCAGGAGGTGATCCGA
GGCTGGGAAGAAGGGGTTGCCCAGATGAGTGTGGGTCAGAGAGCCAAACTGACTATATCTCCAGATTATG
CCTATGGTGCCACTGGGCACCCAGGCATCATCCCACCACATGCCACTCTCGTCTTCGATGTGGAGCTTCT
AAAACTGGAAGGCGGCTACCCCTACGACGTGCCCGACTACGCCGGCTATCCGTATGATGTCCCGGACTAT
GCAGGCTAAACGCGTTAAGTCGACAATCAACCTCTGGATTACAAAATTTGTGAAAGATTGACTGGTATTC
TTAACTATGTTGCTCCTTTTACGCTATGTGGATACGCTGCTTTAATGCCTTTGTATCATGCTATTGCTTC
CCGTATGGCTTTCATTTTCTCCTCCTTGTATAAATCCTGGTTGCTGTCTCTTTATGAGGAGTTGTGGCCC
GTTGTCAGGCAACGTGGCGTGGTGTGCACTGTGTTTGCTGACGCAACCCCCACTGGTTGGGGCATTGCCA
CCACCTGTCAGCTCCTTTCCGGGACTTTCGCTTTCCCCCTCCCTATTGCCACGGCGGAACTCATCGCCGC
CTGCCTTGCCCGCTGCTGGACAGGGGCTCGGCTGTTGGGCACTGACAATTCCGTGGTGTTGTCGGGGAAA
TCATCGTCCTTTCCTTGGCTGCTCGCCTGTGTTGCCACCTGGATTCTGCGCGGGACGTCCTTCTGCTACG
TCCCTTCGGCCCTCAATCCAGCGGACCTTCCTTCCCGCGGCCTGCTGCCGGCTCTGCGGCCTCTTCCGCG
TCTTCGCCTTCGCCCTCAGACGAGTCGGATCTCCCTTTGGGCCGCCTCCCCGCGTCGACTTTAAGACCAA
TGACTTACAAGGCAGCTGTAGATCTTAGCCACTTTTTAAAAGAAAAGGGGGGACTGGAAGGGCTAATTCA
CTCCCAACGAAGACAAGATCTGCTTTTTGCTTGTACTGGGTCTCTCTGGTTAGACCAGATCTGAGCCTGG
GAGCTCTCTGGCTAACTAGGGAACCCACTGCTTAAGCCTCAATAAAGCTTGCCTTGAGTGCTTCAAGTAG
TGTGTGCCCGTCTGTTGTGTGACTCTGGTAACTAGAGATCCCTCAGACCCTTTTAGTCAGTGTGGAAAAT
CTCTAGCAGTACGTATAGTAGTTCATGTCATCTTATTATTCAGTATTTATAACTTGCAAAGAAATGAATA
TCAGAGAGTGAGAGGAACTTGTTTATTGCAGCTTATAATGGTTACAAATAAAGCAATAGCATCACAAATT
TCACAAATAAAGCATTTTTTTCACTGCATTCTAGTTGTGGTTTGTCCAAACTCATCAATGTATCTTATCA
TGTCTGGCTCTAGCTATCCCGCCCCTAACTCCGCCCATCCCGCCCCTAACTCCGCCCAGTTCCGCCCATT
CTCCGCCCCATGGCTGACTAATTTTTTTTATTTATGCAGAGGCCGAGGCCGCCTCGGCCTCTGAGCTATT
CCAGAAGTAGTGAGGAGGCTTTTTTGGAGGCCTAGGGACGTACCCAATTCGCCCTATAGTGAGTCGTATT
ACGCGCGCTCACTGGCCGTCGTTTTACAACGTCGTGACTGGGAAAACCCTGGCGTTACCCAACTTAATCG
CCTTGCAGCACATCCCCCTTTCGCCAGCTGGCGTAATAGCGAAGAGGCCCGCACCGATCGCCCTTCCCAA
CAGTTGCGCAGCCTGAATGGCGAATGGG
[124 nt withheld, positions 7519-7642]
C
[91 nt withheld, positions 7644-7734]
A
[49 nt withheld, positions 7736-7784]
CCTTTGACGTTGGAGTCCACGTTCTTT
[37 nt withheld, positions 7812-7848]
ACCCTATCTCGGTCTATTCTTTTGATTTATAAGGGATTTTGCCGATTTCGGCCTATTGGTTAAAAAATGA
GCTGATTTAACAAAAATTTAACGCGAATTTTAACAAAATATTAACGCTTACAATTTAGGTGGCACTTTTC
GGGGAAATGTGCGCGGAACCCCTATTTGTTTATTTTTCTAAATACATTCAAATATGTATCCGCTCATGAG
ACAATAACCCTGATAAATGCTTCAATAATATTGAAAAAGGAAGAGTATGAGTATTCAACATTTCCGTGTC
GCCCTTATTCCCTTTTTTGCGGCATTTTGCCTTCCTGTTTTTGCTCACCCAGAAACGCTGGTGAAAGTAA
AAGATGCTGAAGATCAGTTGGGTGCACGAGTGGGTTACATCGAACTGGATCTCAACAGCGGTAAGATCCT
TGAGAGTTTTCGCCCCGAAGAACGTTTTCCAATGATGAGCACTTTTAAAGTTCTGCTATGTGGCGCGGTA
TTATCCCGTATTGACGCCGGGCAAGAGCAACTCGGTCGCCGCATACTCTATTCTCAGAATGACTTGGTTG
AGTACTCACCAGTCACAGAAAAGCATCTTACGGATGGCATGACAGTAAGAGAATTATGCAGTGCTGCCAT
AACCATGAGTGATAACACTGCGGCCAACTTACTTCTGACAACGATCGGAGGACCGAAGGAGCTAACCGCT
TTTTTGCACAACATGGGGGATCATGTAACTCGCCTTGATCGTTGGGAACCGGAGCTGAATGAAGCCATAC
CAAACGACGAGCGTGACACCACGATGCCTGTAGCAATGGCAACAACGTTGCGCAAACTATTAACTGGCGA
ACTACTTACTCTAGCTTCCCGGCAACAATTAATAGACTGGATGGAGGCGGATAAAGTTGCAGGACCACTT
CTGCGCTCGGCCCTTCCGGCTGGCTGGTTTATTGCTGATAAATCTGGAGCCGGTGAGCGTGGGTCTCGCG
GTATCATTGCAGCACTGGGGCCAGATGGTAAGCCCTCCCGTATCGTAGTTATCTACACGACGGGGAGTCA
GGCAACTATGGATGAACGAAATAGACAGATCGCTGAGATAGGTGCCTCACTGATTAAGCATTGGTAACTG
TCAGACCAAGTTTACTCATATATACTTTAGATTGATTTAAAACTTCATTTTTAATTTAAAAGGATCTAGG
TGAAGATCCTTTTTGATAATCTCATGACCAAAATCCCTTAACGTGAGTTTTCGTTCCACTGAGCGTCAGA
CCCCGTAGAAAAGATCAAAGGATCTTCTTGAGATCCTTTTTTTCTGCGCGTAATCTGCTGCTTGCAAACA
AAAAAACCACCGCTACCAGCGGTGGTTTGTTTGCCGGATCAAGAGCTACCAACTCTTTTTCCGAAGGTAA
CTGGCTTCAGCAGAGCGCAGATACCAAATACTGTTCTTCTAGTGTAGCCGTAGTTAGGCCACCACTTCAA
GAACTCTGTAGCACCGCCTACATACCTCGCTCTGCTAATCCTGTTACCAGTGGCTGCTGCCAGTGGCGAT
AAGTCGTGTCTTACCGGGTTGGACTCAAGACGATAGTTACCGGATAAGGCGCAGCGGTCGGGCTGAACGG
GGGGTTCGTGCACACAGCCCAGCTTGGAGCGAACGACCTACACCGAACTGAGATACCTACAGCGTGAGCT
ATGAGAAAGCGCCACGCTTCCCGAAGGGAGAAAGGCGGACAGGTATCCGGTAAGCGGCAGGGTCGGAACA
GGAGAGCGCACGAGGGAGCTTCCAGGGGGAAACGCCTGGTATCTTTATAGTCCTGTCGGGTTTCGCCACC
TCTGACTTGAGCGTCGATTTTTGTGATGCTCGTCAGGGGGGCGGAGCCTATGGAAAAACGCCAGCAACGC
GGCCTTTTTACGGTTCCTGGCCTTTTGCTGGCCTTTTGCTCACATGTTCTTTCCTGCGTTATCCCCTGAT
TCTGTGGATAACCGTATTACCGCCTTTGAGTGAGCTGATACCGCTCGCCGCAGCCGAACGACCGAGCGCA
GCGAGTCAGTGAGCGAGGAAGCGGAAGAGCGCCCAATACGCAAACCGCCTCTCCCCGCGCGTTGGCCGAT
TCATTAATGCAGCTGGCACGACAGGTTTCCCGACTGGAAAGCGGGCAGTGAGCGCAACGCAATTAATGTG
AGTTAGCTCACTCATTAGGCACCCCAGGCTTTACACTTTATGCTTCCGGCTCGTATGTTGTGTGGAATTG
TGAGCGGATAACAATTTCACACAGGAAACAGCTATGACCATGATTACGCCAAGCGCGCAATTAACCCTCA
CTAAAGGGAACAAAAGCTGGAGCTGCAAGCTTAA
